>Addgene plasmid #45597 | pD40-His/V5-c-Myc | depositor full sequence | sequence record 63873 | pD40-His/V5-c-Myc sequence 6841 bps
GACGGATCGGGAGATCTCCCGATCCCCTATGGTGCACTCTCAGTACAATCTGCTCTGATGCCGCATAGTT
AAGCCAGTATCTGCTCCCTGCTTGTGTGTTGGAGGTCGCTGAGTAGTGCGCGAGCAAAATTTAAGCTACA
ACAAGGCAAGGCTTGACCGACAATTGCATGAAGAATCTGCTTAGGGTTAGGCGTTTTGCGCTGCTTCGCG
ATGTACGGGCCAGATATACGCGTTGACATTGATTATTGACTAGTTATTAATAGTAATCAATTACGGGGTC
ATTAGTTCATAGCCCATATATGGAGTTCCGCGTTACATAACTTACGGTAAATGGCCCGCCTGGCTGACCG
CCCAACGACCCCCGCCCATTGACGTCAATAATGACGTATGTTCCCATAGTAACGCCAATAGGGACTTTCC
ATTGACGTCAATGGGTGGAGTATTTACGGTAAACTGCCCACTTGGCAGTACATCAAGTGTATCATATGCC
AAGTACGCCCCCTATTGACGTCAATGACGGTAAATGGCCCGCCTGGCATTATGCCCAGTACATGACCTTA
TGGGACTTTCCTACTTGGCAGTACATCTACGTATTAGTCATCGCTATTACCATGGTGATGCGGTTTTGGC
AGTACATCAATGGGCGTGGATAGCGGTTTGACTCACGGGGATTTCCAAGTCTCCACCCCATTGACGTCAA
TGGGAGTTTGTTTTGGCACCAAAATCAACGGGACTTTCCAAAATGTCGTAACAACTCCGCCCCATTGACG
CAAATGGGCGGTAGGCGTGTACGGTGGGAGGTCTATATAAGCAGAGCTCTCTGGCTAACTAGAGAACCCA
CTGCTTACTGGCTTATCGAAATTAATACGACTCACTATAGGGAGACCCAAGCTGGCTAGTTAAGCTATCA
ACAAGTTTGTACAAAAAAGCAGGCTCCGCGGCCGCCCCCTTCACCATGCCCCTCAACGTGAACTTCACCA
ACAGGAACTATGACCTCGACTACGACTCCGTACAGCCCTATTTCATCTGCGACGAGGAAGAGAATTTCTA
TCACCAGCAACAGCAGAGCGAGCTGCAGCCGCCCGCGCCCAGTGAGGATATCTGGAAGAAATTCGAGCTG
CTTCCCACCCCGCCCCTGTCCCCGAGCCGCCGCTCCGGGCTCTGCTCTCCATCCTATGTTGCGGTCGCTA
CGTCCTTCTCCCCAAGGGAAGACGATGACGGCGGCGGTGGCAACTTCTCCACCGCCGATCAGCTGGAGAT
GATGACCGAGTTACTTGGAGGAGACATGGTGAACCAGAGCTTCATCTGCGATCCTGACGACGAGACCTTC
ATCAAGAACATCATCATCCAGGACTGTATGTGGAGCGGTTTCTCAGCCGCTGCCAAGCTGGTCTCGGAGA
AGCTGGCCTCCTACCAGGCTGCGCGCAAAGACAGCACCAGCCTGAGCCCCGCCCGCGGGCACAGCGTCTG
CTCCACCTCCAGCCTGTACCTGCAGGACCTCACCGCCGCCGCGTCCGAGTGCATTGACCCCTCAGTGGTC
TTTCCCTACCCGCTCAACGACAGCAGCTCGCCCAAATCCTGTACCTCGTCCGATTCCACGGCCTTCTCTC
CTTCCTCGGACTCGCTGCTGTCCTCCGAGTCCTCCCCACGGGCCAGCCCTGAGCCCCTAGTGCTGCATGA
GGAGACACCGCCCACCACCAGCAGCGACTCTGAAGAAGAGCAAGAAGATGAGGAAGAAATTGATGTGGTG
TCTGTGGAGAAGAGGCAAACCCCTGCCAAGAGGTCGGAGTCGGGCTCATCTCCATCCCGAGGCCACAGCA
AACCTCCGCACAGCCCACTGGTCCTCAAGAGGTGCCACGTCTCCACTCACCAGCACAACTACGCCGCACC
CCCCTCCACAAGGAAGGACTATCCAGCTGCCAAGAGGGCCAAGTTGGACAGTGGCAGGGTCCTGAAGCAG
ATCAGCAACAACCGCAAGTGCTCCAGCCCCAGGTCCTCAGACACGGAGGAAAACGACAAGAGGCGGACAC
ACAACGTCTTGGAACGTCAGAGGAGGAACGAGCTGAAGCGCAGCTTTTTTGCCCTGCGTGACCAGATCCC
TGAATTGGAAAACAACGAAAAGGCCCCCAAGGTAGTGATCCTCAAAAAAGCCACCGCCTACATCCTGTCC
ATTCAAGCAGACGAGCACAAGCTCACCTCTGAAAAGGACTTATTGAGGAAACGACGAGAACAGTTGAAAC
ACAAACTCGAACAGCTTCGAAACTCTGGTGCAAAGGGTGGGCGCGCCGACCCAGCTTTCTTGTACAAAGT
GGTTGATCTAGAGGGCCCGCGGTTCGAAGGTAAGCCTATCCCTAACCCTCTCCTCGGTCTCGATTCTACG
CGTACCGGTCATCATCACCATCACCATTGAGTTTAAACCCGCTGATCAGCCTCGACTGTGCCTTCTAGTT
GCCAGCCATCTGTTGTTTGCCCCTCCCCCGTGCCTTCCTTGACCCTGGAAGGTGCCACTCCCACTGTCCT
TTCCTAATAAAATGAGGAAATTGCATCGCATTGTCTGAGTAGGTGTCATTCTATTCTGGGGGGTGGGGTG
GGGCAGGACAGCAAGGGGGAGGATTGGGAAGACAATAGCAGGCATGCTGGGGATGCGGTGGGCTCTATGG
CTTCTGAGGCGGAAAGAACCAGCTGGGGCTCTAGGGGGTATCCCC
[124 nt withheld, positions 2706-2829]
C
[91 nt withheld, positions 2831-2921]
A
[49 nt withheld, positions 2923-2971]
CCTTTGACGTTGGAGTCCACGTTCTTT
[37 nt withheld, positions 2999-3035]
ACCCTATCTCGGTCTATTCTTTTGATTTATAAGGGATTTTGCCGATTTCGGCCTATTGGTTAAAAAATGA
GCTGATTTAACAAAAATTTAACGCGAATTAATTCTGTGGAATGTGTGTCAGTTAGGGTGTGGAAAGTCCC
CAGGCTCCCCAGCAGGCAGAAGTATGCAAAGCATGCATCTCAATTAGTCAGCAACCAGGTGTGGAAAGTC
CCCAGGCTCCCCAGCAGGCAGAAGTATGCAAAGCATGCATCTCAATTAGTCAGCAACCATAGTCCCGCCC
CTAACTCCGCCCATCCCGCCCCTAACTCCGCCCAGTTCCGCCCATTCTCCGCCCCATGGCTGACTAATTT
TTTTTATTTATGCAGAGGCCGAGGCCGCCTCTGCCTCTGAGCTATTCCAGAAGTAGTGAGGAGGCTTTTT
TGGAGGCCTAGGCTTTTGCAAAAAGCTCCCGGGAGCTTGTATATCCATTTTCGGATCTGATCAAGAGACA
GGATGAGGATCGTTTCGCATGATTGAACAAGATGGATTGCACGCAGGTTCTCCGGCCGCTTGGGTGGAGA
GGCTATTCGGCTATGACTGGGCACAACAGACAATCGGCTGCTCTGATGCCGCCGTGTTCCGGCTGTCAGC
GCAGGGGCGCCCGGTTCTTTTTGTCAAGACCGACCTGTCCGGTGCCCTGAATGAACTGCAGGACGAGGCA
GCGCGGCTATCGTGGCTGGCCACGACGGGCGTTCCTTGCGCAGCTGTGCTCGACGTTGTCACTGAAGCGG
GAAGGGACTGGCTGCTATTGGGCGAAGTGCCGGGGCAGGATCTCCTGTCATCTCACCTTGCTCCTGCCGA
GAAAGTATCCATCATGGCTGATGCAATGCGGCGGCTGCATACGCTTGATCCGGCTACCTGCCCATTCGAC
CACCAAGCGAAACATCGCATCGAGCGAGCACGTACTCGGATGGAAGCCGGTCTTGTCGATCAGGATGATC
TGGACGAAGAGCATCAGGGGCTCGCGCCAGCCGAACTGTTCGCCAGGCTCAAGGCGCGCATGCCCGACGG
CGAGGATCTCGTCGTGACCCATGGCGATGCCTGCTTGCCGAATATCATGGTGGAAAATGGCCGCTTTTCT
GGATTCATCGACTGTGGCCGGCTGGGTGTGGCGGACCGCTATCAGGACATAGCGTTGGCTACCCGTGATA
TTGCTGAAGAGCTTGGCGGCGAATGGGCTGACCGCTTCCTCGTGCTTTACGGTATCGCCGCTCCCGATTC
GCAGCGCATCGCCTTCTATCGCCTTCTTGACGAGTTCTTCTGAGCGGGACTCTGGGGTTCGCGAAATGAC
CGACCAAGCGACGCCCAACCTGCCATCACGAGATTTCGATTCCACCGCCGCCTTCTATGAAAGGTTGGGC
TTCGGAATCGTTTTCCGGGACGCCGGCTGGATGATCCTCCAGCGCGGGGATCTCATGCTGGAGTTCTTCG
CCCACCCCAACTTGTTTATTGCAGCTTATAATGGTTACAAATAAAGCAATAGCATCACAAATTTCACAAA
TAAAGCATTTTTTTCACTGCATTCTAGTTGTGGTTTGTCCAAACTCATCAATGTATCTTATCATGTCTGT
ATACCGTCGACCTCTAGCTAGAGCTTGGCGTAATCATGGTCATAGCTGTTTCCTGTGTGAAATTGTTATC
CGCTCACAATTCCACACAACATACGAGCCGGAAGCATAAAGTGTAAAGCCTGGGGTGCCTAATGAGTGAG
CTAACTCACATTAATTGCGTTGCGCTCACTGCCCGCTTTCCAGTCGGGAAACCTGTCGTGCCAGCTGCAT
TAATGAATCGGCCAACGCGCGGGGAGAGGCGGTTTGCGTATTGGGCGCTCTTCCGCTTCCTCGCTCACTG
ACTCGCTGCGCTCGGTCGTTCGGCTGCGGCGAGCGGTATCAGCTCACTCAAAGGCGGTAATACGGTTATC
CACAGAATCAGGGGATAACGCAGGAAAGAACATGTGAGCAAAAGGCCAGCAAAAGGCCAGGAACCGTAAA
AAGGCCGCGTTGCTGGCGTTTTTCCATAGGCTCCGCCCCCCTGACGAGCATCACAAAAATCGACGCTCAA
GTCAGAGGTGGCGAAACCCGACAGGACTATAAAGATACCAGGCGTTTCCCCCTGGAAGCTCCCTCGTGCG
CTCTCCTGTTCCGACCCTGCCGCTTACCGGATACCTGTCCGCCTTTCTCCCTTCGGGAAGCGTGGCGCTT
TCTCATAGCTCACGCTGTAGGTATCTCAGTTCGGTGTAGGTCGTTCGCTCCAAGCTGGGCTGTGTGCACG
AACCCCCCGTTCAGCCCGACCGCTGCGCCTTATCCGGTAACTATCGTCTTGAGTCCAACCCGGTAAGACA
CGACTTATCGCCACTGGCAGCAGCCACTGGTAACAGGATTAGCAGAGCGAGGTATGTAGGCGGTGCTACA
GAGTTCTTGAAGTGGTGGCCTAACTACGGCTACACTAGAAGAACAGTATTTGGTATCTGCGCTCTGCTGA
AGCCAGTTACCTTCGGAAAAAGAGTTGGTAGCTCTTGATCCGGCAAACAAACCACCGCTGGTAGCGGTGG
TTTTTTTGTTTGCAAGCAGCAGATTACGCGCAGAAAAAAAGGATCTCAAGAAGATCCTTTGATCTTTTCT
ACGGGGTCTGACGCTCAGTGGAACGAAAACTCACGTTAAGGGATTTTGGTCATGAGATTATCAAAAAGGA
TCTTCACCTAGATCCTTTTAAATTAAAAATGAAGTTTTAAATCAATCTAAAGTATATATGAGTAAACTTG
GTCTGACAGTTACCAATGCTTAATCAGTGAGGCACCTATCTCAGCGATCTGTCTATTTCGTTCATCCATA
GTTGCCTGACTCCCCGTCGTGTAGATAACTACGATACGGGAGGGCTTACCATCTGGCCCCAGTGCTGCAA
TGATACCGCGAGACCCACGCTCACCGGCTCCAGATTTATCAGCAATAAACCAGCCAGCCGGAAGGGCCGA
GCGCAGAAGTGGTCCTGCAACTTTATCCGCCTCCATCCAGTCTATTAATTGTTGCCGGGAAGCTAGAGTA
AGTAGTTCGCCAGTTAATAGTTTGCGCAACGTTGTTGCCATTGCTACAGGCATCGTGGTGTCACGCTCGT
CGTTTGGTATGGCTTCATTCAGCTCCGGTTCCCAACGATCAAGGCGAGTTACATGATCCCCCATGTTGTG
CAAAAAAGCGGTTAGCTCCTTCGGTCCTCCGATCGTTGTCAGAAGTAAGTTGGCCGCAGTGTTATCACTC
ATGGTTATGGCAGCACTGCATAATTCTCTTACTGTCATGCCATCCGTAAGATGCTTTTCTGTGACTGGTG
AGTACTCAACCAAGTCATTCTGAGAATAGTGTATGCGGCGACCGAGTTGCTCTTGCCCGGCGTCAATACG
GGATAATACCGCGCCACATAGCAGAACTTTAAAAGTGCTCATCATTGGAAAACGTTCTTCGGGGCGAAAA
CTCTCAAGGATCTTACCGCTGTTGAGATCCAGTTCGATGTAACCCACTCGTGCACCCAACTGATCTTCAG
CATCTTTTACTTTCACCAGCGTTTCTGGGTGAGCAAAAACAGGAAGGCAAAATGCCGCAAAAAAGGGAAT
AAGGGCGACACGGAAATGTTGAATACTCATACTCTTCCTTTTTCAATATTATTGAAGCATTTATCAGGGT
TATTGTCTCATGAGCGGATACATATTTGAATGTATTTAGAAAAATAAACAAATAGGGGTTCCGCGCACAT
TTCCCCGAAAAGTGCCACCTGACGTC
Features (pLannotate 1.2.2; 23 found; start..end, strand, type, name):
     28..80      -  misc_feature   bom (fragment): basis of mobility region from pBR322
    235..614     +  enhancer       CMV enhancer: human cytomegalovirus immediate early enhancer
    615..818     +  promoter       CMV promoter: human cytomegalovirus (CMV) immediate early promoter
    814..847     +  LTR            5' LTR (truncated) (fragment): truncated 5' long terminal repeat (LTR) from HIV-1
    863..881     +  promoter       T7 promoter: promoter for bacteriophage T7 RNA polymerase
    911..935     +  protein_bind   attB1: mutant version of attB; recombination site for the Gateway® BP reaction BP Clonase™
    956..2272    +  CDS            Myc: MYC_MOUSE - Experimental evidence at protein level: Swiss-Prot protein existence level 1. Transcription factor that binds DNA in a non-specific manner, yet also specifically recognizes the core sequence 5'-CAC[GA]TG-3'. Activates the transcription of growth-related genes. Binds to the VEGFA promoter, promoting VEGFA production and subsequent sprouting angiogenesis. Regulator of somatic reprogramming, controls self-renewal of embryonic stem cells. Functions with TAF6L to activate target gene expression through RNA polymerase II pause release (PubMed:31005419). From Mus musculus (Mouse).
   2289..2313    -  protein_bind   attB2: mutant version of attB; recombination site for the Gateway® BP reaction BP Clonase™
   2339..2380    +  CDS            V5 tag: epitope tag from simian virus 5
   2436..2660    +  polyA_signal   bGH poly(A) signal: bovine growth hormone polyadenylation signal
   2664..2685    +  promoter       SV40 promoter (fragment): SV40 enhancer and early promoter
   2706..3134    +  rep_origin     f1 ori (sequence partly withheld): f1 bacteriophage origin of replication; arrow indicates direction of (+) strand synthesis
   3148..3477    +  promoter       SV40 promoter: SV40 enhancer and early promoter
   3544..4335    +  CDS            neo: KKA2_KLEPN - Also known as kan, nptII. Experimental evidence at protein level: Swiss-Prot protein existence level 1. Resistance to kanamycin, neomycin, paromomycin, ribostamycin, butirosin and gentamicin B. From Klebsiella pneumoniae.
   4361..4519    +  CDS            ble (fragment): BLE_KLEPN - Experimental evidence at protein level: Swiss-Prot protein existence level 1. Binding protein with a strong affinity to the bleomycin family of antibiotics. Binds to CL990; an antimitotic-antibiotic compound. From Klebsiella pneumoniae.
   4514..4635    +  polyA_signal   SV40 poly(A) signal: SV40 polyadenylation signal
   4708..4724    -  protein_bind   lac operator: The lac repressor binds to the lac operator to inhibit transcription in E. coli. This inhibition can be relieved by adding lactose or isopropyl-β-D-thiogalactopyranoside (IPTG). lac repressor encoded by lacI
   4732..4762    -  promoter       lac promoter: promoter for the E. coli lac operon
   4777..4798    -  protein_bind   CAP binding site: CAP binding activates transcription in the presence of cAMP. E. coli catabolite activator protein
   4811..4903    -  CDS            lacI (fragment): lac repressor; lacI; The lac repressor binds to the lac operator to inhibit transcription in E. coli. This inhibition can be relieved by adding lactose or isopropyl-β-D-thiogalactopyranoside (IPTG).
   5086..5674    -  rep_origin     ori: high-copy-number ColE1/pMB1/pBR322/pUC origin of replication
   5845..6705    -  CDS            AmpR: β-lactamase; bla; confers resistance to ampicillin, carbenicillin, and related antibiotics
   6706..6810    -  promoter       AmpR promoter: bla
