[The description below was written by a language model from this plasmid's Addgene catalogue record and pLannotate feature annotations shown in this document.]
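Description:
pD40-His/V5-c-Myc is a mammalian expression plasmid built on the Invitrogen pcDNA-DEST40 Gateway destination backbone, carrying the wild-type mouse c-Myc (Myc2) coding sequence. According to the depositor notes, the murine cDNA was PCR-amplified from an earlier CMV-Myc plasmid, placed into a directional TOPO entry clone, and then transferred by Gateway recombination into the destination vector. This accounts for the attB1 and attB2 sites that flank the roughly 1.3 kb Myc open reading frame in the 6,841 bp sequence. Recombination replaces the destination cassette, so the finished plasmid is somewhat smaller than the empty backbone.

Expression is driven by the human cytomegalovirus immediate-early enhancer and promoter and terminated by the bovine growth hormone polyadenylation signal. A T7 promoter lies just upstream of attB1 and could support in vitro transcription. The backbone supplies C-terminal V5 and 6xHis tags fused downstream of attB2. The feature table annotates only the V5 epitope, but the catalogue entry records both tags, which allow immunodetection and nickel-affinity recovery of the Myc protein. A separate SV40 early promoter/neo/SV40 poly(A) cassette provides G418 selection for stable mammalian lines. In E. coli the plasmid is maintained by a high-copy ColE1/pUC-type origin with ampicillin resistance, and an f1 origin is also present. Several short annotated fragments (HIV-1 LTR, ble, lacI, bom) appear to be backbone remnants or partial matches rather than functional parts. The associated study examined the signalling pathway controlling c-Myc degradation and its effect on oncogenic transformation of human cells, which fits use of this construct for expressing tagged wild-type c-Myc in cultured cells.
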