Addgene plasmid #45597: pD40-His/V5-c-Myc
Depositing lab: Rosalie Sears. Depositing organization: Oregon Health & Science University. Publication: A signalling pathway controlling c-Myc degradation that impacts oncogenic transformation of human cells. Yeh E, Cunningham M, Arnold H, Chasse D, Monteith T, Ivaldi G, Hahn WC, Stukenberg PT, Shenolikar S, Uchida T, Counter CM, Nevins JR, Means AR, Sears R. Nat Cell Biol. 2004 Apr;6(4):308-18. Epub 2004 Mar 14. 10.1038/ncb1110 PubMed 15048125.
Backbone
  Vector backbone: pcDNA DEST40
  Backbone manufacturer: Invitrogen
  Backbone size w/o insert (bp): 7143
  Total vector size (bp): 6841
  Vector type: Mammalian Expression
  Selectable markers: Neomycin (select with G418)
Growth in bacteria
  Bacterial resistance: Ampicillin, 100 μg/mL
  Growth temperature: 37°C
  Growth strain: DH5alpha
  Copy number: High Copy
Gene/Insert
  Gene/Insert name: c-Myc (alt names: Myc2; myelocytomatosis oncogene)
  Species: M. musculus (mouse)
  Insert size (bp): 1400
  Entrez Gene: Myc (a.k.a. Myc2, Niard, Nird, bHLHe39)
  Promoter: CMV
  Tag / fusion protein: V5 (C terminal on backbone); 6xHis (C terminal on backbone)
  Cloning method: Gateway Cloning
  Sequencing primers: 5′ CMV-F; T7; 3′ BGH-rev
Resource information
  A portion of this plasmid was derived from a plasmid made by: Murine c-myc cDNA amplified from plasmid CMV-Myc from Stephen R. Hann (Vanderbuilt University) (PMID: 7958908) (Murine myc cDNA originally obtained from Michael Cole, Princeton, NJ)
Terms and licenses: Academic/Nonprofit Terms; Industry Terms: Not Available to Industry
Depositor comments: Alternate plasmid names: pD40-His-c-Myc; pcDNA-DEST40 Myc wt This His6-tagged c-Myc plasmid was created by PCR amplification of the coding sequence for wild-type murine c-Myc2 from the CMVMyc plasmid (Hann et al., Genes Dev. 1994, PMID: 7958908) with a CACC 5′ extension added to the 5′ primer for cloning into the TOPO entry clone from Invitrogen (Carlsbad, CA). This sequence was then moved into the pDEST-40 mammalian expression vector using Gateway technology (Invitrogen), creating pD40-His-c-Myc. For plasmid usage information, see the associated article (Yeh et al. Nat Cell Biol. 2004) as well as Arnold et al. EMBO 2009 (PMID: 19131971).
How to cite: pD40-His/V5-c-Myc was a gift from Rosalie Sears (Addgene plasmid # 45597 ; http://n2t.net/addgene:45597 ; RRID:Addgene_45597)
