>Addgene plasmid #45597 | pD40-His/V5-c-Myc | addgene partial sequence | sequence record 65102 | BGH_rev
TCATGGTGATGGTGATGATGACCGGTACGCGTAGAATCGAGACCGAGGAGAGGGTTAGGGATAGGCTTAC
CTTCGAACCGCGGGCCCTCTAGATCAACCACTTTGTACAAGAAAGCTGGGTCGGCGCGCCCACCCTTTGC
ACCAGAGTTTCGAAGCTGTTCGAGTTTGTGTTTCAACTGTTCTCGTCGTTTCCTCAATAAGTCCTTTTCA
GAGGTGAGCTTGTGCTCGTCTGCTTGAATGGACAGGATGTAGGCGGTGGCTTTTTTGAGGATCACTACCT
TGGGGGCCTTTTCGTTGTTTTCCAATTCAGGGATCTGGTCACGCAGGGCAAAAAAGCTGCGCTTCAGCTC
GTTCCTCCTCTGACGTTCCAAGACGTTGTGTGTCCGCCTCTTGTCGTTTTCCTCCGTGTCTGAGGACCTG
GGGCTGGAGCACTTGCGGTTGTTGCTGATCTGCTTCAGGACCCTGCCACTGTCCAACTTGGCCCTCTTGG
CAGCTGGATAGTCCTTCCTTGTGGAGGGGGGTGCGGCGTAGTTGTGCTGGTGAGTGGAGACGTGGCACCT
CTTGAGGACCAGTGGGCTGTGCGGAGGTTTGCTGTGGCCTCGGGATGGAGATGAGCCCGACTCCGACCTC
TTGGCAGGGGTTTGCCTCTTCTCCACAGACACCACATCAATTTCTTCCTCATCTTCTTGCTCTTCTTCAG
AGTCGCTGCTGGTGGTGGGCGGTGTCTCCTCATGCAGCACTAGGGGCTCAGGGCTGGCCCGTGGGGAGGA
CTCGGAGGACAGCAGCGAGTCCGAGGAAGGAGAGAAGGCCGTGGAATCGGACGAGGTACAGGATTT
