>Addgene plasmid #45597 | pD40-His/V5-c-Myc | addgene partial sequence | sequence record 65106 | CMV-F 5'-CGCAAATGGGCGGTAGGCGTG-3'
GAGCTCTCTGGCTAACTAGAGAACCCACTGCTTACTGGCTTATCGAAATTAATACGACTCACTATAGGGA
GACCCAAGCTGGCTAGTTAAGCTATCAACAAGTTTGTACAAAAAAGCAGGCTCCGCGGCCGCCCCCTTCA
CCATGCCCCTCAACGTGAACTTCACCAACAGGAACTATGACCTCGACTACGACTCCGTACAGCCCTATTT
CATCTGCGACGAGGAAGAGAATTTCTATCACCAGCAACAGCAGAGCGAGCTGCAGCCGCCCGCGCCCAGT
GAGGATATCTGGAAGAAATTCGAGCTGCTTCCCACCCCGCCCCTGTCCCCGAGCCGCCGCTCCGGGCTCT
GCTCTCCATCCTATGTTGCGGTCGCTACGTCCTTCTCCCCAAGGGAAGACGATGACGGCGGCGGTGGCAA
CTTCTCCACCGCCGATCAGCTGGAGATGATGACCGAGTTACTTGGAGGAGACATGGTGAACCAGAGCTTC
ATCTGCGATCCTGACGACGAGACCTTCATCAAGAACATCATCATCCAGGACTGTATGTGGAGCGGTTTCT
CAGCCGCTGCCAAGCTGGTCTCGGAGAAGCTGGCCTCCTACCAGGCTGCGCGCAAAGACAGCACCAGCCT
GAGCCCCGCCCGCGGGCACAGCGTCTGCTCCACCTCCAGCCTGTACCTGCAGGACCTCACCGCCGCCGCG
TCCGAGTGCATTGACCCCTCAGTGGTCTTTCCCTACCCGCTCAACGACAGCAGCTCGCCCAAATCCTGTA
CCTCGTCCGATTCCACGGCCTTCTC
